Addgene plasmid #114996: IMK2 J9_pECIA2
Purpose: Bait vector IMK2 J9_pECIA2 should be used with prey vector IMK2 J9_pECIA14.
Depositing lab: Youssef Belkhadir. Depositing organization: Gregor Mendel Institute of Molecular Plant Biology. Publication: An extracellular network of Arabidopsis leucine-rich repeat receptor kinases. Smakowska-Luzan E, Mott GA, Parys K, Stegmann M, Howton TC, Layeghifard M, Neuhold J, Lehner A, Kong J, Grunwald K, Weinberger N, Satbhai SB, Mayer D, Busch W, Madalinski M, Stolt-Bergner P, Provart NJ, Mukhtar MS, Zipfel C, Desveaux D, Guttman DS, Belkhadir Y. Nature. 2018 Jan 18;553(7688):342-346. doi: 10.1038/nature25184. Epub 2018 Jan 10. PubMed 29320478.
Backbone
  Vector backbone: pECIA2
  Backbone manufacturer: Chris Garcia (Addgene plasmid # 47032)
  Vector type: Insect Expression
Growth in bacteria
  Bacterial resistance: Ampicillin, 100 μg/mL
  Growth temperature: 37°C
  Growth strain: DH5alpha
  Copy number: High Copy
Gene/Insert
  Gene/Insert name: AT3G51740
  Species: A. thaliana (mustard weed)
  Promoter: Metallothionein (Copper-Inducible)
  Tag / fusion protein: Fc, V5 and hexahistidine tags (C terminal on backbone)
  Cloning method: Ligation Independent Cloning
Terms and licenses: Academic/Nonprofit Terms; Industry Terms: Not Available to Industry
Depositor comments: Plasmid for secreted expression in Drosophila cell culture by induction via CuSO4. Insert is an extracellular domain of indicated LRR-RK, C-terminally tagged with Fc, V5 and hexahistidine tags. Insert Protein Sequence: GGGHSWDGIVVTQANYQALQAIKHELIDFTGVLKSWNNSASSQVCSGWAGIKCLRGQVVAIQLPWKGLGGTISEKIGQLGSLRKLSLHNNVIAGSVPRSLGYLKSLRGVYLFNNRLSGSIPVSLGNCPLLQNLDLSSNQLTGAIPPSLTESTRLYRLNLSFNSLSGPLPVSVARSYTLTFLDLQHNNLSGSIPDFFVNGSHPLKTLNLDHNRFSGAVPVSLCKHSLLEEVSISHNQLSGSIPRECGGLPHLQSLDFSYNSINGTIPDSFSNLSSLVSLNLESNHLKGPIPDAIDRLHNLTELNLKRNKINGPIPETIGNISGIKKLDLSENNFTGPIPLSLVHLAKLSSFNVSYNTLSGPVPPVLSKKFNSSSFLGNIQLCGYSSSNPCPAPDHHHPLTLSPTSSQEPRKHHHRKLS
How to cite: IMK2 J9_pECIA2 was a gift from Youssef Belkhadir (Addgene plasmid # 114996 ; http://n2t.net/addgene:114996 ; RRID:Addgene_114996)
