[The description below was written by a language model from this plasmid's Addgene catalogue record and pLannotate feature annotations shown in this document.]
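Description:
IMK2 J9_pECIA2 is an insect-cell expression plasmid built on the pECIA2 backbone for secreted production of a plant receptor ectodomain in Drosophila cell culture. In bacteria it is maintained as a high-copy plasmid through a ColE1/pUC-type origin and selected with ampicillin via the β-lactamase gene. The remaining bacterial annotations (lac promoter/operator, and fragments of lacZα, lacI, rop and bom) are remnants of the cloning-vector backbone and play no role in expression. No selectable marker for insect cells is annotated.

The expression cassette is driven by the Drosophila metallothionein promoter, which is induced by adding copper sulfate. Downstream, a Drosophila BiP signal sequence directs the product into the secretory pathway. It is fused in frame to the extracellular leucine-rich repeat domain of the Arabidopsis thaliana receptor kinase IMK2 (AT3G51740), which was inserted by ligation-independent cloning. The ectodomain is followed by a human IgG1 Fc region, a V5 epitope tag and, according to the catalogue entry, a hexahistidine tag, although the feature table does not annotate the latter separately. An SV40 polyadenylation signal lies downstream of the cassette, though it is annotated on the opposite strand.

The plasmid is the "bait" version of this ectodomain and is meant to be paired with the corresponding "prey" construct in pECIA14. The Fc fusion typically provides dimerisation and a handle for capturing the secreted protein, while the V5 and His tags allow detection or purification. It belongs to a collection used to map pairwise extracellular interactions among Arabidopsis LRR receptor kinases.
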