Features (pLannotate 1.2.2; 18 found; start..end, strand, type, name):
     23..449     +  promoter       MT promoter: Drosophila metallothionein promoter
    467..520     +  sig_peptide    BiP signal sequence: Drosophila BiP signal sequence
    473..1771    +  CDS            IMK2 (fragment): IMK2_ARATH - Experimental evidence at protein level: Swiss-Prot protein existence level 1. From Arabidopsis thaliana (Mouse-ear cress).
   1802..2482    +  CDS            IGHG1 (fragment): IGHG1_HUMAN - Experimental evidence at protein level: Swiss-Prot protein existence level 1. Constant region of immunoglobulin heavy chains. Immunoglobulins, also known as antibodies, are membrane-bound or secreted glycoproteins produced by B lymphocytes. In the recognition phase of humoral immunity, the membrane-bound immunoglobulins serve as receptors which, upon binding of a specific antigen, trigger the clonal expansion and differentiation of B lymphocytes into immunoglobulins- secreting plasma cells. Secreted immunoglobulins mediate the effector phase of humoral immunity, which results in
   2501..2542    +  CDS            V5 tag: epitope tag from simian virus 5
   2642..2776    -  polyA_signal   SV40 poly(A) signal: SV40 polyadenylation signal
   2799..2883    -  CDS            large T antigen (fragment): large T antigen from SV40 (simian virus 40)
   2883..2907    +  misc_feature   MCS (fragment): pUC18/19 multiple cloning site
   2944..2960    -  protein_bind   lac operator: The lac repressor binds to the lac operator to inhibit transcription in E. coli. This inhibition can be relieved by adding lactose or isopropyl-β-D-thiogalactopyranoside (IPTG). lac repressor encoded by lacI
   2968..2998    -  promoter       lac promoter: promoter for the E. coli lac operon
   3013..3034    -  protein_bind   CAP binding site: CAP binding activates transcription in the presence of cAMP. E. coli catabolite activator protein
   3047..3139    -  CDS            lacI (fragment): lac repressor; lacI; The lac repressor binds to the lac operator to inhibit transcription in E. coli. This inhibition can be relieved by adding lactose or isopropyl-β-D-thiogalactopyranoside (IPTG).
   3322..3910    -  rep_origin     ori: high-copy-number ColE1/pMB1/pBR322/pUC origin of replication
   4081..4941    -  CDS            AmpR: β-lactamase; bla; confers resistance to ampicillin, carbenicillin, and related antibiotics
   4942..5046    -  promoter       AmpR promoter: bla
   5141..5176    +  CDS            rop (fragment): Rop protein, which maintains plasmids at low copy number; rop
   5278..5377    +  misc_feature   bom (fragment): basis of mobility region from pBR322
   5383..21      -  CDS            lacZα (fragment) (across the origin): LacZα fragment of β-galactosidase; lacZ fragment
>Addgene plasmid #114996 | IMK2 J9_pECIA2 | addgene full sequence | sequence record 296809 | Addgene NGS Result
GTAAAACGACGGCCAGTGAATTAATTCGTTGCAGGACAGGATGTGGTGCCCGATGTGACTAGCTCTTTGC
TGCAGGCCGTCCTATCCTCTGGTTCCGATAAGAGACCCAGAACTCCGGCCCCCCACCGCCCACCGCCACC
CCCATACATATGTGGTACGCAAGTAAGAGTGCCTGCGCATGCCCCATGTGCCCCACCAAGAGCTTTGCAT
CCCATACAAGTCCCCAAAGTGGAGAACCGAACCAATTCTTCGCGGGCAGAACAAAAGCTTCTGCACACGT
CTCCACTCGAATTTGGAGCCGGCCGGCGTGTGCAAAAGAGGTGAATCGAACGAAAGACCCGTGTGTAAAG
CCGCGTTTCCAAAATGTATAAAACCGAGAGCATCTGGCCAATGTGCATCAGTTGTGGTCAGCAGCAAAAT
CAAGTGAATCATCTCAGTGCAACTAAAGGGGGGATCCGATCTCAATATGAAGTTATGCATATTACTGGCC
GTCGTGGCCTTTGTTGGCCTCTCGCTCGGGGGTGGTGGTCACTCTTGGGATGGAATCGTGGTGACTCAGG
CGAACTATCAGGCACTCCAAGCTATCAAACACGAACTCATTGACTTCACCGGAGTTCTCAAAAGCTGGAA
CAACTCTGCCTCCTCTCAAGTTTGCTCCGGCTGGGCTGGAATCAAATGCCTCCGAGGTCAAGTGGTCGCC
ATTCAGCTCCCTTGGAAGGGACTTGGCGGTACTATCTCTGAGAAGATTGGACAGCTTGGAAGTCTCAGAA
AACTTAGCCTCCACAACAATGTTATCGCCGGTTCGGTTCCTCGTTCCCTTGGCTACCTCAAGAGCCTCCG
TGGAGTCTATCTCTTCAACAATCGTCTCTCGGGTTCCATCCCAGTCTCACTGGGTAACTGCCCTCTTCTC
CAGAATCTTGATCTCAGCAGTAACCAGCTAACTGGAGCCATCCCGCCTAGCCTTACTGAATCCACGAGGC
TCTATAGGCTCAATCTCAGCTTCAATTCACTTTCCGGTCCCCTTCCGGTTAGTGTAGCCAGATCATATAC
CCTCACTTTTCTTGATCTTCAGCATAACAACCTATCTGGTTCGATACCTGACTTTTTCGTCAATGGCTCC
CACCCTCTCAAAACGCTGAATCTTGACCACAATCGCTTCTCTGGAGCTGTTCCAGTGTCTCTCTGCAAGC
ATAGTCTGTTGGAAGAGGTTTCTATAAGCCATAACCAGCTCTCAGGTTCTATTCCCAGAGAATGTGGAGG
TCTTCCACACCTCCAGAGCCTGGATTTCTCTTACAATTCAATCAACGGAACCATCCCAGACAGTTTCTCC
AACCTTTCATCTCTAGTTTCACTAAATCTCGAAAGCAACCACCTCAAAGGCCCAATCCCAGATGCCATTG
ATAGACTTCACAACCTGACAGAGCTTAACCTGAAGAGAAACAAGATCAATGGGCCAATCCCAGAAACAAT
AGGGAACATATCTGGAATCAAAAAGCTTGATCTGTCAGAAAACAACTTCACAGGTCCAATCCCGCTCTCA
CTAGTCCACCTGGCGAAGCTTTCTTCATTCAACGTCTCCTACAACACCCTCTCTGGTCCTGTTCCACCTG
TCCTCTCCAAGAAGTTCAACTCAAGCTCTTTCTTGGGCAACATCCAGCTTTGTGGCTACAGCTCCTCAAA
TCCATGCCCTGCTCCTGATCACCACCATCCCCTCACCCTTTCACCTACCTCATCACAAGAACCAAGAAAA
CACCACCACAGAAAACTCTCACTGGAGGTGCTGTTCCAGGGACCAGGGAGCGACAAAACTCACACATGCC
CACCGTGCCCAGCACCTGAACTCCTGGGGGGACCGTCAGTCTTCCTCTTCCCCCCAAAACCCAAGGACAC
CCTCATGATCTCCCGGACCCCTGAGGTCACATGCGTGGTGGTGGACGTGAGCCACGAAGACCCTGAGGTC
AAGTTCAACTGGTACGTGGACGGCGTGGAGGTGCATAATGCCAAGACAAAGCCGCGGGAGGAGCAGTACA
ACAGCACGTACCGTGTGGTCAGCGTCCTCACCGTCCTGCACCAGGACTGGCTGAATGGCAAGGAGTACAA
GTGCAAGGTCTCCAACAAAGCCCTCCCAGCCCCCATCGAGAAAACCATCTCCAAAGCCAAAGGGCAGCCC
CGAGAACCACAGGTGTACACCCTGCCCCCATCCCGGGAGGAGATGACCAAGAACCAGGTCAGCCTGACCT
GCCTGGTCAAAGGCTTCTATCCCAGCGACATCGCCGTGGAGTGGGAGAGCAATGGGCAGCCGGAGAACAA
CTACAAGACCACGCCTCCCGTGCTGGACTCCGACGGCTCCTTCTTCCTCTACAGCAAGCTCACCGTGGAC
AAGAGCAGGTGGCAGCAGGGGAACGTCTTCTCATGCTCCGTGATGCATGAGGGTCTGCACAACCACTACA
CGCAGAAGAGCCTCTCCCTGTCTCCGGGTAAATCTAGAGGGCCCTTCGAAGGTAAGCCTATCCCTAACCC
TCTCCTCGGTCTCGATTCTACGCGTACCGGTCATCATCACCATCACCATTGAGTTTAAACCCGCTGATCA
GCCTCGACTGTGCCTTCTAAGGCCTGAGCTCGCTGATCAGCCTCGATCGAGGATCCAGACATGATAAGAT
ACATTGATGAGTTTGGACAAACCACAACTAGAATGCAGTGAAAAAAATGCTTTATTTGTGAAATTTGTGA
TGCTATTGCTTTATTTGTAACCATTATAAGCTGCAATAAACAAGTTAACAACAACAATTGCATTCATTTT
ATGTTTCAGGTTCAGGGGGAGGTGTGGGAGGTTTTTTAAAGCAAGTAAAACCTCTACAAATGTGGTATGG
CTGATTATGATCAGTCGACCTGCAGGCATGCAAGCTTGGCGTAATCATGGTCATAGCTGTTTCCTGTGTG
AAATTGTTATCCGCTCACAATTCCACACAACATACGAGCCGGAAGCATAAAGTGTAAAGCCTGGGGTGCC
TAATGAGTGAGCTAACTCACATTAATTGCGTTGCGCTCACTGCCCGCTTTCCAGTCGGGAAACCTGTCGT
GCCAGCTGCATTAATGAATCGGCCAACGCGCGGGGAGAGGCGGTTTGCGTATTGGGCGCTCTTCCGCTTC
CTCGCTCACTGACTCGCTGCGCTCGGTCGTTCGGCTGCGGCGAGCGGTATCAGCTCACTCAAAGGCGGTA
ATACGGTTATCCACAGAATCAGGGGATAACGCAGGAAAGAACATGTGAGCAAAAGGCCAGCAAAAGGCCA
GGAACCGTAAAAAGGCCGCGTTGCTGGCGTTTTTCCATAGGCTCCGCCCCCCTGACGAGCATCACAAAAA
TCGACGCTCAAGTCAGAGGTGGCGAAACCCGACAGGACTATAAAGATACCAGGCGTTTCCCCCTGGAAGC
TCCCTCGTGCGCTCTCCTGTTCCGACCCTGCCGCTTACCGGATACCTGTCCGCCTTTCTCCCTTCGGGAA
GCGTGGCGCTTTCTCATAGCTCACGCTGTAGGTATCTCAGTTCGGTGTAGGTCGTTCGCTCCAAGCTGGG
CTGTGTGCACGAACCCCCCGTTCAGCCCGACCGCTGCGCCTTATCCGGTAACTATCGTCTTGAGTCCAAC
CCGGTAAGACACGACTTATCGCCACTGGCAGCAGCCACTGGTAACAGGATTAGCAGAGCGAGGTATGTAG
GCGGTGCTACAGAGTTCTTGAAGTGGTGGCCTAACTACGGCTACACTAGAAGAACAGTATTTGGTATCTG
CGCTCTGCTGAAGCCAGTTACCTTCGGAAAAAGAGTTGGTAGCTCTTGATCCGGCAAACAAACCACCGCT
GGTAGCGGTGGTTTTTTTGTTTGCAAGCAGCAGATTACGCGCAGAAAAAAAGGATCTCAAGAAGATCCTT
TGATCTTTTCTACGGGGTCTGACGCTCAGTGGAACGAAAACTCACGTTAAGGGATTTTGGTCATGAGATT
ATCAAAAAGGATCTTCACCTAGATCCTTTTAAATTAAAAATGAAGTTTTAAATCAATCTAAAGTATATAT
GAGTAAACTTGGTCTGACAGTTACCAATGCTTAATCAGTGAGGCACCTATCTCAGCGATCTGTCTATTTC
GTTCATCCATAGTTGCCTGACTCCCCGTCGTGTAGATAACTACGATACGGGAGGGCTTACCATCTGGCCC
CAGTGCTGCAATGATACCGCGAGACCCACGCTCACCGGCTCCAGATTTATCAGCAATAAACCAGCCAGCC
GGAAGGGCCGAGCGCAGAAGTGGTCCTGCAACTTTATCCGCCTCCATCCAGTCTATTAATTGTTGCCGGG
AAGCTAGAGTAAGTAGTTCGCCAGTTAATAGTTTGCGCAACGTTGTTGCCATTGCTACAGGCATCGTGGT
GTCACGCTCGTCGTTTGGTATGGCTTCATTCAGCTCCGGTTCCCAACGATCAAGGCGAGTTACATGATCC
CCCATGTTGTGCAAAAAAGCGGTTAGCTCCTTCGGTCCTCCGATCGTTGTCAGAAGTAAGTTGGCCGCAG
TGTTATCACTCATGGTTATGGCAGCACTGCATAATTCTCTTACTGTCATGCCATCCGTAAGATGCTTTTC
TGTGACTGGTGAGTACTCAACCAAGTCATTCTGAGAATAGTGTATGCGGCGACCGAGTTGCTCTTGCCCG
GCGTCAATACGGGATAATACCGCGCCACATAGCAGAACTTTAAAAGTGCTCATCATTGGAAAACGTTCTT
CGGGGCGAAAACTCTCAAGGATCTTACCGCTGTTGAGATCCAGTTCGATGTAACCCACTCGTGCACCCAA
CTGATCTTCAGCATCTTTTACTTTCACCAGCGTTTCTGGGTGAGCAAAAACAGGAAGGCAAAATGCCGCA
AAAAAGGGAATAAGGGCGACACGGAAATGTTGAATACTCATACTCTTCCTTTTTCAATATTATTGAAGCA
TTTATCAGGGTTATTGTCTCATGAGCGGATACATATTTGAATGTATTTAGAAAAATAAACAAATAGGGGT
TCCGCGCACATTTCCCCGAAAAGTGCCACCTGACGTCTAAGAAACCATTATTATCATGACATTAACCTAT
AAAAATAGGCGTATCACGAGGCCCTTTCGTCTCGCGCGTTTCGGTGATGACGGTGAAAACCTCTGACACA
TGCAGCTCCCGGAGACGGTCACAGCTTGTCTGTAAGCGGATGCCGGGAGCAGACAAGCCCGTCAGGGCGC
GTCAGCGGGTGTTGGCGGGTGTCGGGGCTGGCTTAACTATGCGGCATCAGAGCAGATTGTACTGAGAGTG
CACCATATGCGGTGTGAAATACCGCACAGATGCGTAAGGAGAAAATACCGCATCAGGCGCCATTCGCCAT
TCAGGCTGCGCAACTGTTGGGAAGGGCGATCGGTGCGGGCCTCTTCGCTATTACGCCAGCTGGCGAAAGG
GGGATGTGCTGCAAGGCGATTAAGTTGGGTAACGCCAGGGTTTTCCCAGTCACGACGTT
